Addgene plasmid #134620: pBa.GFP-KIF1Bbeta tail 387-1770
Purpose: Mammalian expression of mouse KIF1Bbeta 387-1170
Depositing lab: Marvin Bentley. Depositing organization: Rensselaer Polytechnic Institute. Publication: A novel strategy to visualize vesicle-bound kinesins reveals the diversity of kinesin-mediated transport. Yang R, Bostick Z, Garbouchian A, Luisi J, Banker G, Bentley M. Traffic. 2019 Aug 28. doi: 10.1111/tra.12692. PubMed 31461551.
Backbone
  Vector backbone: pBa-eGFP
  Vector type: Mammalian Expression
Growth in bacteria
  Bacterial resistance: Ampicillin, 100 μg/mL
  Growth temperature: 37°C
  Growth strain: NEB Stable
  Copy number: High Copy
Gene/Insert
  Gene/Insert name: KIF1Bbeta
  Species: M. musculus (mouse)
  Mutation: WT with deletion of the 386 N-terminal residues.
  Entrez Gene: Kif1b (a.k.a. A530096N05Rik, AI448212, AI506502, D4Mil, D4Mil1e, KIF1Bp1, KIF1Bp130, KIF1Bp2, KIF1Bp204)
  Promoter: Chicken Beta actin
  Tag / fusion protein: eGFP (N terminal on insert)
  Cloning method: Restriction Enzyme; 5′ cloning site Unknown (unknown if destroyed)
Terms and licenses: Academic/Nonprofit Terms; Industry Terms: Not Available to Industry
Depositor comments: pBa vector is susceptable to recombination and should not be grown in fast growing bacteria or cloned using recombination. Addgene NGS identified the following amino acid discrepancies relative to Genbank accession: NP_997565.2: V406A, L536I, S542N, Y939C, Q1093R, T1187I, S1766N. The depositing laboratory has confirmed that the plasmid should function as described in their publication.
How to cite: pBa.GFP-KIF1Bbeta tail 387-1770 was a gift from Marvin Bentley (Addgene plasmid # 134620 ; http://n2t.net/addgene:134620 ; RRID:Addgene_134620)
