[The description below was written by a language model from this plasmid's Addgene catalogue record and pLannotate feature annotations shown in this document.]
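Description:
pBa.GFP-KIF1Bbeta tail 387-1770 is a mammalian expression plasmid of about 10.9 kb, built on the pBa-eGFP backbone, that produces a GFP-tagged, motor-less fragment of the mouse kinesin-3 family member KIF1Bβ. Transcription is driven by the chicken β-actin promoter followed by a chimeric chicken β-actin/rabbit β-globin intron, an arrangement that generally improves transcript processing and expression in mammalian cells. The open reading frame begins with EGFP, fused at the N terminus of a Kif1b fragment lacking the first 386 residues, so the motor domain is removed while the tail is retained. A short SV40 large T antigen remnant and the SV40 polyadenylation signal lie downstream and terminate the message. The plasmid name and the mutation field indicate residues 387–1770, whereas the purpose line says 387–1170. The annotated coding fragment of roughly 4.1 kb fits the longer span, so the latter is probably a typographical slip.

For propagation in E. coli the plasmid carries a high-copy ColE1/pUC-type origin and a β-lactamase gene for ampicillin selection. Fragments of lacI, the lac promoter/operator, lacZα, rop and bom are backbone remnants with no stated function. No mammalian selection marker is annotated, which suits transient expression. The depositor notes that the pBa vector is prone to recombination, and repository sequencing found seven amino acid differences from the reference protein, though the depositing lab confirmed the plasmid should function as published. The associated study concerns visualising vesicle-bound kinesins, consistent with use of this fluorescent tail construct to image kinesin association with transport vesicles in living cells.
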