Features (pLannotate 1.2.2; 16 found; start..end, strand, type, name):
      1..276     +  promoter       chicken β-actin promoter: No description available
    277..1246    +  intron         chimeric intron: chimera between introns from chicken β-actin and rabbit β-globin
   1309..2025    +  CDS            EGFP: EGFP is a basic (constitutively fluorescent) green fluorescent protein published in 1996, derived from Aequorea victoria. It is reported to be a rapidly-maturing weak dimer with moderate acid sensitivity.
   2047..6192    +  CDS            Kif1b (fragment): KIF1B_MOUSE - Experimental evidence at protein level: Swiss-Prot protein existence level 1. Isoform 1 mediates the transport of synaptic vesicles in neuronal cells. From Mus musculus (Mouse).
   6209..6294    +  CDS            large T antigen (fragment): large T antigen from SV40 (simian virus 40)
   6317..6451    +  polyA_signal   SV40 poly(A) signal: SV40 polyadenylation signal
   6504..6526    -  protein_bind   lac operator (fragment): The lac repressor binds to the lac operator to inhibit transcription in E. coli. This inhibition can be relieved by adding lactose or isopropyl-β-D-thiogalactopyranoside (IPTG). lac repressor encoded by lacI
   6530..6560    -  promoter       lac promoter: promoter for the E. coli lac operon
   6575..6596    -  protein_bind   CAP binding site: CAP binding activates transcription in the presence of cAMP. E. coli catabolite activator protein
   6609..6701    -  CDS            lacI (fragment): lac repressor; lacI; The lac repressor binds to the lac operator to inhibit transcription in E. coli. This inhibition can be relieved by adding lactose or isopropyl-β-D-thiogalactopyranoside (IPTG).
   6884..7472    -  rep_origin     ori: high-copy-number ColE1/pMB1/pBR322/pUC origin of replication
   7643..8503    -  CDS            AmpR: β-lactamase; bla; confers resistance to ampicillin, carbenicillin, and related antibiotics
   8504..8608    -  promoter       AmpR promoter: bla
   8703..8738    +  CDS            rop (fragment): Rop protein, which maintains plasmids at low copy number; rop
   8840..8939    +  misc_feature   bom (fragment): basis of mobility region from pBR322
   8945..9099    -  CDS            lacZα (fragment): LacZα fragment of β-galactosidase; lacZ fragment
>Addgene plasmid #134620 | pBa.GFP-KIF1Bbeta tail 387-1770 | addgene full sequence | sequence record 267793 | Addgene NGS Result
TCGAGGTGAGCCCCACGTTCTGCTTCACTCTCCCCATCTCCCCCCCCTCCCCACCCCCAATTTTGTATTT
ATTTATTTTTTAATTATTTTGTGCAGCGATGGGGGCGGGGGGGGGGGGGGCGCGCGCCAGGCGGGGCGGG
GCGGGGCGAGGGGCGGGGCGGGGCGAGGCGGAGAGGTGCGGCGGCAGCCAATCAGAGCGGCGCGCTCCGA
AAGTTTCCTTTTATGGCGAGGCGGCGGCGGCGGCGGCCCTATAAAAAGCGAAGCGCGCGGCGGGCGGGAG
TCGCTGCGCGCTGCCTTCGCCCCGTGCCCCGCTCCGCCGCCGCCTCGCGCCGCCCGCCCCGGCTCTGACT
GACCGCGTTACTCCCACAGGTGAGCGGGCGGGACGGCCCTTCTCCTCCGGGCTGTAATTAGCGCTTGGTT
TAATGACGGCTCGTTTCTTTTCTGTGGCTGCGTGAAAGCCTTAAAGGGCTCCGGGAGGGCCCTTTGTGCG
GGGGGGAGCGGCTCGGGGGGTGCGTGCGTGTGTGTGTGCGTGGGGAGCGCCGCGTGCGGCTCCGCGCTGC
CCGGCGGCTGTGAGCGCTGCGGGCGCGGCGCGGGGCTTTGTGCGCTCCGCAGTGTGCGCGAGGGGAGCGC
GGCCGGGGGCGGTGCCCCGCGGTGCGGGGGGGGCTGCGAGGGGAACAAAGGCTGCGTGCGGGGTGTGTGC
GTGGGGGGGTGAGCAGGGGGTGTGGGCGCGGCGGTCGGGCTGTAACCCCCCCCTGCACCCCCCTCCCCGA
GTTGCTGAGCACGGCCCGGCTTCGGGTGCGGGGCTCCGTGCGGGGCGTGGCGCGGGGCTCGCCGTGCCGG
GCGGGGGGTGGCGGCAGGTGGGGGTGCCGGGCGGGGCGGGGCCGCCTCGGGCCGGGGAGGGCTCGGGGGA
GGGGCGCGGCGGCCCCCGGAGCGCCGGCGGCTGTCGAGGCGCGGCGAGCCGCAGCCATTGCCTTTTATGG
TAATCGTGCGAGAGGGCGCAGGGACTTCCTTTGTCCCAAATCTGTGCGGAGCCGAAATCTGGGAGGCGCC
GCCGCACCCCCTCTAGCGGGCGCGGGGCGAAGCGGTGCGGCGCCGGCAGGAAGGAAATGGGCGGGGAGGG
CCTTCGTGCGTCGCCGCGCCGCCGTCCCCTTCTCCATCTCCAGCCTCGGGGCTGTCCGCAGGGGGACGGC
TGCCTTCGGGGGGGACGGGGCAGGGCGGGGTTCGGCTTCTGGCGTGTGACCGGCGGGGTTTATATCTTCC
CTTCTCTGTTCCTCCGCAGCCCCCAAGCTTGGCGCGCCTAGGCCTACCATGGTGAGCAAGGGCGGGGAGC
TGTTCACCGGGGTGGTGCCCATCCTGGTCGAGCTGGACGGCGACGTAAACGGCCACAAGTTCAGCGTGTC
CGGCGAGGGCGAGGGCGATGCCACCTACGGCAAGCTGACCCTGAAGTTCATCTGCACCACCGGCAAGCTG
CCCGTGCCCTGGCCCACCCTCGTGACCACCCTGACCTACGGCGTGCAGTGCTTCAGCCGCTACCCCGACC
ACATGAAGCAGCACGACTTCTTCAAGTCCGCCATGCCCGAAGGCTACGTCCAGGAGCGCACCATCTTCTT
CAAGGACGACGGCAACTACAAGACCCGCGCCGAGGTGAAGTTCGAGGGCGACACCCTGGTGAACCGCATC
GAGCTGAAGGGCATCGACTTCAAGGAGGACGGCAACATCCTGGGGCACAAGCTGGAGTACAACTACAACA
GCCACAACGTCTATATCATGGCCGACAAGCAGAAGAACGGCATCAAGGTGAACTTCAAGATCCGCCACAA
CATCGAGGACGGCAGCGTGCAGCTCGCCGACCACTACCAGCAGAACACCCCCATCGGCGACGGCCCCGTG
CTGCTGCCCGACAACCACTACCTGAGCACCCAGTCCGCCCTGAGCAAAGACCCCAACGAGAAGCGCGATC
ACATGGTCCTGCTGGAGTTCGTGACCGCCGCCGGGATCACTCTCGGCATGGACGAGCTGTACAAGGGAGG
ATCCGGAGGCGATACATCCATGGGGTCCCTCACTTCATCCCCGTCTTCATGCTCACTTAATAGTCAGGCG
GGCCTAACCTCTGTGACCAGTATTCAAGAGAGGATTATGTCTACACCTGGAGGGGAGGAAGCCATTGAAC
GTCTGAAGGAGTCAGAGAAGATCATTGCTGAGTTGAATGAAACCTGGGAAGAGAAACTTCGTAAAACAGA
GGCCATCAGAATGGAGAGAGAAGCCTTGTTGGCTGAGATGGGAGTTGCCATACGGGAAGATGGGGGAACA
CTTGGCGTTTTCTCACCTAAAAAGACTCCACACCTTGTTAACCTCAATGAAGACCCTCTAATGTCGGAGT
GTTTGCTTTATTATATCAAGGACGGAATTACAAGGGTTGGCCAAGCAGATGCTGAGCGGCGCCAGGACAT
CGTGCTGAGTGGGGCCCACATTAAAGAAGAGCATTGTATCTTTCGGAGTGAGAGAAACAACACTGGCGAA
GTTATTGTGACCTTAGAGCCCTGTGAGCGCTCAGAAACATACGTGAATGGCAAGAGGGTGGCCCATCCTG
TTCAGCTGCGCTCAGGGAACCGTATCATCATGGGTAAAAACCATGTTTTTCGTTTTAACCACCCTGAACA
AGCGCGAGCAGAAAGGGAAAAGACTCCCTCAGCTGAGACCCCCTCTGAGCCTGTGGACTGGACCTTTGCT
CAGAGAGAGCTTCTCGAAAAACAAGGAATTGATATGAAACAGGAGATGGAAAAGAGGCTTCAGGAAATGG
AGATCCTTTACAAAAAGGAGAAGGAGGAAGCCGATCTTCTCCTGGAGCAGCAGAGACTGGACTACGAGAG
TAAATTGCAGGCCTTGCAGAGGCAGGTTGAGACTCGATCTCTGGCTGCAGAGACAACGGAAGAGGAGGAA
GAGGAGGAGGAAGTTCCTTGGACACAGCATGAATTTGAGTTGGCCCAGTGGGCGTTCCGGAAATGGAAGT
CTCACCAGTTTACTTCATTAAGGGACTTACTCTGGGGCAATGCGGTGTACCTGAAGGAAGCCAATGCCAT
CAGTGTGGAACTAAAGAAAAAGGTGCAGTTCCAGTTTGTTCTGCTGACTGACACGCTGTACTCCCCTGTG
CCTCCTGAACTGCTTCCCTCGGAGATGGAGAAGACGCACGAGGACAGACCTTTCCCTCGGACTGTGGTGG
CGGTGGAGGTCCAGGATCTGAAGAATGGAGCAACACATTATTGGTCTTTGGATAAACTCAAGCAGAGACT
GGATCTGATGCGAGAGATGTATGACAGGGCAGGGGAGGTGGCCTCCAGTGCCCAAGATGACAGCGAGACG
ACCATGACCGGCAGCGACCCATTCTACGATCGGTTCCACTGGTTCAAACTTGTGGGAAGCTCCCCTATTT
TCCACGGCTGTGTGAATGAGCGCCTTGCCGACCGCACACCCTCCCCCACTTTTTCCACGGCCGATTCCGA
CATCACTGAACTGGCTGACGAGCAGCAGGATGCCATGGAGGACTTTGATGATGAGGCATTCGTGGATGAC
ACCGGCTCTGACGCAGGGACGGAAGAGGGATCAGAGCTCTTCAGTGATGGGCATGACCCATTTTACGACC
GATCCCCTTGGTTCATTTTAGTAGGAAGGGCATTTGTGTACTTGAGCAACCTGCTGTGTCCGGTGCCCCT
GATTCACAGGGTGGCCATTGTCAGTGAGAAGGGGGAAGTCCGGGGATTTCTTCGTGTGGCTGTGCAGGCC
ATTGCAGCGGATGAAGAAGCCCCTGATTATGGCTCTGGAATCCGGCAGTCGGGAACAGCTAAAATATCTT
TTGATAATGAATACTTTAATCAGAGTGACTTCTCGTCAGCTGCAATGACTCGTTCTGGTCTGTCCTTGGA
GGAGCTGAGGATTGTGGAAGGTCAGGGCCAGAGTTCTGAAGTCATCAGTCCTCCAGAAGAAGTCAATCGA
ATGAACGACCTGGATTTGAAGTCAGGCACTTTGCTGGATGGGAAGATGGTGATGGAAGGGTTTTCTGAAG
AGATTGGTAACCACCTGAAGCTGGGCAGTGCCTTCACTTTCCGAGTCACTGTGCTCCAAGCCAGCGGGAT
CCTTCCAGAGTATGCAGACATCTTCTGTCGGTTCAACTTTTTGCATCGGCATGATGAAGCGTTCTCCACT
GAACCCCTCAAGAACAATGGAAGAGGAAGTCCCCTGGGCTTCTACCATGTACAGAACATTGCGGTGGAGG
TCACAGAGTCGTTTGTGGACTACATCAAAACCAAGCCCATTGTATTCGAGGTCTTTGGGCACTACCAGCA
GCACCCACTCCATCTGCAAGGACAAGATCTTAACAGTCCACCTCAGCCATCTCGGAGATTCTTCCCCCCG
CCCATGCCACTCTCCAAGCCAGTTCCAGCTATTAAGTTAAACACCATGAACAAAACCACCCTTGGGCAAA
GCATGAGCAAGTACGACCTTCTGGTTTGGTTTGAGATCAGTGAACTGGAGCCTACTGGAGAGTATATTCC
AGCTGTGGTTGACCATACTGCAGGCCTGCCCTGCCAGGGGACATTTTTGCTGCACCAGGGCATCCAGCGA
CGGATCACAGTGACTATCATCCACGAGAAGGGCAGTGAGCTCCACTGGAAAGATGTCCGTGAGCTGGTGG
TAGGTCGGATTAGGAATAAACCGGAGGTAGATGAAGCTGCAGTTGATGCTGTTCTTTCCCTGAACATCAT
CTCTGCTAAGTCCCTGAAGGCTGCCCACAGCTCCAGCAGGACCTTCTACCGTTTCGAGGCAGTATGGGAC
AGCTCCCTACATAACTCCCTCCTTCTGAACCGAGTGACACCCTATGGAGAAAAGATCTACATGACCTTAT
CTGCTTATCTGGAGTTGGATCATTGCATCCAGCCGGCCGTCATCACTAAGGATGTGTGCATGGTCTTCTA
TTCCCGAGATGCCAAGATCTCACCACCGCGTTCTCTGCGAAACCTCTTTGGTAGTGGCTACTCAAAGTCA
CCAGACTCCAACCGAGTGACTGGGATCTATGAGCTGAGCTTATGCAAAATGGCAGATACTGGAAGCCCAG
GCATGCAGAGGCGGAGGAGAAAAGTCTTGGATACCTCAGTGGCATATGTGCGGGGAGAGGAGAACCTAGC
GGGCTGGCGACCTCGTGGAGACAGCCTCATTCTGGAACACCAGTGGGAGCTGGAGAAGCTGGAGCTGCTG
CATGAGGTGGAAAAAACTCGCCACTTCTTGCTGCTTCGGGAGAGACTTGGTGACAGCGTCCCTAAGTCTC
TGAGTGACTCACTGTCCCCCAGCCTGAGCAGTGGAACCCTTAGCACCTCCACCAGCATCTCCTCTCAGAT
CTCAACCACCACCTTTGAAAGCGCCATCACACCGAGCGAGAGCAGTGGCTACGACTCGGCAGACGTTGAA
AGCCTGGTCGACCGGGAGAAAGAGCTGGCTACAAAGTGCCTGCAGCTTCTCACCCACACTTTCAACCGAG
AATTCAGCCAGGTGCACGGCAGCATCAGTGACTGTAAGTTGTCTGACATCTCTCCAATTGGACGGGACCC
CTCTGTGTCCAGTTTCAGCAGTTCCACCCTCACGCCCTCCTCCACTTGCCCCTCCTTGGTGGACTCCAGG
AGCAGCTCTATGGATCAGAAGACCCCAGAAGCCAACTCTCGTGCCTCCAGTCCCTGCCAAGAATTTGAAC
AGTTTCAGATCGTCCCAACTGTGGAGACACCCTATTTGGCCCGAGCAGGGAAGAATGAATTTCTCAATCT
TGTTCCAGACATTGAAGAAGTCAGAGCGGGATCAGTGGTATCTAAGAAAGGATACCTGCATTTCAAAGAG
CCACTTTCCAGTAACTGGGCTAAACATTTCGTTGTGGTTCGTCGCCCTTACGTCTTCATCTATAACAGTG
ACGAAGACCCAGTAGAGCGTGGCATCATTAACCTGTCTACAGCACAGGTGGAGTACAGCGAGGACCAGCA
GGCCATGGTGAAGACACCTAATACTTTTGCTGTATGCACAAAGCACCGTGGGGTCCTTCTGCAAGCTCTC
AATGACAAAGACATGAATGACTGGTTATATGCCTTTAACCCACTTCTGGCTGGCACAATAAGGTCAAAAC
TCTCTCGCAGATGCCCGAACCAGCCAAAGTACTGACTCTAGATAAGTAATGATCATAATCAGCCATATCA
CATCTGTAGAGGTTTTACTTGCTTTAAAAAACCTCCCACACCTCCCCCTGAACCTGAAACATAAAATGAA
TGCAATTGTTGTTGTTAACTTGTTTATTGCAGCTTATAATGGTTACAAATAAAGCAATAGCATCACAAAT
TTCACAAATAAAGCATTTTTTTCACTGCATTCTAGTTGTGGTTTGTCCAAACTCATCAATGTATCTTATC
ATGTCTGGATCCCCGGGTACCGAGCTCGAATTCGTAATCATGTCATAGCTGTTTCCTGTGTGAAATTGTT
ATCCGCTCACAATTCCACACAACATACGAGCCGGAAGCATAAAGTGTAAAGCCTGGGGTGCCTAATGAGT
GAGCTAACTCACATTAATTGCGTTGCGCTCACTGCCCGCTTTCCAGTCGGGAAACCTGTCGTGCCAGCTG
CATTAATGAATCGGCCAACGCGCGGGGAGAGGCGGTTTGCGTATTGGGCGCTCTTCCGCTTCCTCGCTCA
CTGACTCGCTGCGCTCGGTCGTTCGGCTGCGGCGAGCGGTATCAGCTCACTCAAAGGCGGTAATACGGTT
ATCCACAGAATCAGGGGATAACGCAGGAAAGAACATGTGAGCAAAAGGCCAGCAAAAGGCCAGGAACCGT
AAAAAGGCCGCGTTGCTGGCGTTTTTCCATAGGCTCCGCCCCCCTGACGAGCATCACAAAAATCGACGCT
CAAGTCAGAGGTGGCGAAACCCGACAGGACTATAAAGATACCAGGCGTTTCCCCCTGGAAGCTCCCTCGT
GCGCTCTCCTGTTCCGACCCTGCCGCTTACCGGATACCTGTCCGCCTTTCTCCCTTCGGGAAGCGTGGCG
CTTTCTCATAGCTCACGCTGTAGGTATCTCAGTTCGGTGTAGGTCGTTCGCTCCAAGCTGGGCTGTGTGC
ACGAACCCCCCGTTCAGCCCGACCGCTGCGCCTTATCCGGTAACTATCGTCTTGAGTCCAACCCGGTAAG
ACACGACTTATCGCCACTGGCAGCAGCCACTGGTAACAGGATTAGCAGAGCGAGGTATGTAGGCGGTGCT
ACAGAGTTCTTGAAGTGGTGGCCTAACTACGGCTACACTAGAAGAACAGTATTTGGTATCTGCGCTCTGC
TGAAGCCAGTTACCTTCGGAAAAAGAGTTGGTAGCTCTTGATCCGGCAAACAAACCACCGCTGGTAGCGG
TGGTTTTTTTGTTTGCAAGCAGCAGATTACGCGCAGAAAAAAAGGATCTCAAGAAGATCCTTTGATCTTT
TCTACGGGGTCTGACGCTCAGTGGAACGAAAACTCACGTTAAGGGATTTTGGTCATGAGATTATCAAAAA
GGATCTTCACCTAGATCCTTTTAAATTAAAAATGAAGTTTTAAATCAATCTAAAGTATATATGAGTAAAC
TTGGTCTGACAGTTACCAATGCTTAATCAGTGAGGCACCTATCTCAGCGATCTGTCTATTTCGTTCATCC
ATAGTTGCCTGACTCCCCGTCGTGTAGATAACTACGATACGGGAGGGCTTACCATCTGGCCCCAGTGCTG
CAATGATACCGCGAGACCCACGCTCACCGGCTCCAGATTTATCAGCAATAAACCAGCCAGCCGGAAGGGC
CGAGCGCAGAAGTGGTCCTGCAACTTTATCCGCCTCCATCCAGTCTATTAATTGTTGCCGGGAAGCTAGA
GTAAGTAGTTCGCCAGTTAATAGTTTGCGCAACGTTGTTGCCATTGCTACAGGCATCGTGGTGTCACGCT
CGTCGTTTGGTATGGCTTCATTCAGCTCCGGTTCCCAACGATCAAGGCGAGTTACATGATCCCCCATGTT
GTGCAAAAAAGCGGTTAGCTCCTTCGGTCCTCCGATCGTTGTCAGAAGTAAGTTGGCCGCAGTGTTATCA
CTCATGGTTATGGCAGCACTGCATAATTCTCTTACTGTCATGCCATCCGTAAGATGCTTTTCTGTGACTG
GTGAGTACTCAACCAAGTCATTCTGAGAATAGTGTATGCGGCGACCGAGTTGCTCTTGCCCGGCGTCAAT
ACGGGATAATACCGCGCCACATAGCAGAACTTTAAAAGTGCTCATCATTGGAAAACGTTCTTCGGGGCGA
AAACTCTCAAGGATCTTACCGCTGTTGAGATCCAGTTCGATGTAACCCACTCGTGCACCCAACTGATCTT
CAGCATCTTTTACTTTCACCAGCGTTTCTGGGTGAGCAAAAACAGGAAGGCAAAATGCCGCAAAAAAGGG
AATAAGGGCGACACGGAAATGTTGAATACTCATACTCTTCCTTTTTCAATATTATTGAAGCATTTATCAG
GGTTATTGTCTCATGAGCGGATACATATTTGAATGTATTTAGAAAAATAAACAAATAGGGGTTCCGCGCA
CATTTCCCCGAAAAGTGCCACCTGACGTCTAAGAAACCATTATTATCATGACATTAACCTATAAAAATAG
GCGTATCACGAGGCCCTTTCGTCTCGCGCGTTTCGGTGATGACGGTGAAAACCTCTGACACATGCAGCTC
CCGGAGACGGTCACAGCTTGTCTGTAAGCGGATGCCGGGAGCAGACAAGCCCGTCAGGGCGCGTCAGCGG
GTGTTGGCGGGTGTCGGGGCTGGCTTAACTATGCGGCATCAGAGCAGATTGTACTGAGAGTGCACCATAT
GCGGTGTGAAATACCGCACAGATGCGTAAGGAGAAAATACCGCATCAGGCGCCATTCGCCATTCAGGCTG
CGCAACTGTTGGGAAGGGCGATCGGTGCGGGCCTCTTCGCTATTACGCCAGCTGGCGAAAGGGGGATGTG
CTGCAAGGCGATTAAGTTGGGTAACGCCAGGGTTTTCCCAGTCACGACGTTGTAAAACGACGGCCAGTGC
CAAGTTGGGATCTTTGCATTGGCCCACGGCTCTCAGGATGGGGATGCTCCCCTTCAGCACCCGGTTCCCC
TTGGAAACTGATGGTCCTGGCTCTGTGGCATGGCAGTGGCACTGTGAGGAGCCCCCTACCAGCAGCACAC
AGTGGGGTTGGCACTGCCACGCTCCGGATGCCGCGCTCTGATCCAACCCCATAATCAAGGGAACCCGAAT
TGCCCCATCATTGCCCCCACCACCCCCATCCTGCCGGGCCCTCACACCCCACGCTGCCTTCTGGTGACAT
TCCCCAGCCCAAACCCACGGCTTCATGGCTACCGCGGGGCATTTCCCATTGCCGCCCCATTATCAGCTCT
GCACACCTCCCGCTGTACCCATGCCTCGTGGCTGCCCTTCTTTGACGTATAATCTTCTAATTAATACCCG
GCCTTGTCAAAGTGGAGCACAAACGTTAATTAATTCCCCAGCAGGCAGGTAATTAACAGTGTGACTCCCT
TTTTGCTGCGAGTGGGGCTGATACAGAGAGATGTGGCACTATGGAGCCCACGGGGTCCTGGCACTGGGTG
CCCACGGAGGTCCCCATGTGCTGCAGTGTCACCGCCTCCGAGGAGACAGTATTGTCCCTGCGGTGTCCCT
GCAGCTCAGCTCTGTCCACAGGGCCACCTCCAGTTTGGAGGGGACACAATGCAGCCCCGATGCAACCCAT
CCTCGCAGCATCCCAGGGACAAAGACCCCACTGCAAGACCGCACACAGGGCTGGGTCCCGCTCCCCTAAT
ATCTACAGTGCTTCTTGCATGGCCCCTTAATCAATGCAGTTAATCAGCATGCGCTCATGCACCGCTCTGG
AGCTGCAAAGCCCCTCGCAGCGCTGCTCACCAACACCGCGCACCGCCCCGGCCCAGCCTGCAGCACGCGC
TGCAAACAGGAAAGAAACAAAATATTGCCCAAATGTAGGCAAAGGCATTCGGCTGCCTTGACCTCCGCCG
GGCCGGGCCCTGCCTGACTCAGCTCCTTACTCAGCGCTCGCTTCCTCCCTCCGGCTGCCACCGCCGCAGC
GCACACCCTGACAAAGAGTGGCCCTTAACGGGCTCTGAGGTGCACCCAGCAGTGCACTCAGCAGTCCAAG
GGCCGGCCTGGAGGTTTGCACCGCTACGTGCTGACATTAGCATTGAACTTGGCCCTGGGTAGTGCTGCAG
GCCGGGCGGGGTGGGTGTAGAGAGTGCAGCGCGCGTTGCACCCGGTGCCCCTTCCCCTCCCTTGCATCCC
AGCAGGCTGCACCCCAGCACCAGGCCCGTGCATGCATGCTCCTGGTGTTATTGCAGCCTGGTGCATGCAT
GCGTCTTGATGGTGCAGCGCTGTGCATGCATCCTCCTTGGTGTGTAGCAGTCTAGTGCATGCATACCCCT
CGGTGTTATTGCTGCTCTGTGCACGCACGCTCATTGTATCACTTCATCCCAGTGCATGCACTCACACTGG
AGCGATTGCTGCTCGGTGCACGCACACTCATTGTATCACTGCAGCTCAGTGGCTGCACGCACACCGGTGT
TATTGCTGCTCGGTGCGTGCATGCACATCAGTGTCGCTGCAGCTCAGTGCATGCACGCTCATTGCCCATC
GCTATCCCTGCCTCTCCTGCTGGCGCTCCCCGGGAGGTGACTTCAAGGGGACCGCAGGACCACCTCGGGG
GTGGGGGGAGGGCTGCACACGCGGACCCCGCTCCCCCTCCCCAACAAAGCACTGTGGAATCAAAAAGGGG
GGAGGGGGGATGGAGGGGCGCGTCACACCCCCGCCCCACACCCTCACC
